Addgene plasmid #221961: ATP6 alphaDdCBE T2
Purpose: Expresses mitochondrial cytosine base editor arm in mammalian cells
Depositing lab: Stephen Ekker. Depositing organization: Mayo Foundation for Medical Education and Research. Publication: Unconstrained Precision Mitochondrial Genome Editing with alphaDdCBEs. Castillo SR, Simone BW, Clark KJ, Devaux P, Ekker SC. Hum Gene Ther. 2024 Sep 24. doi: 10.1089/hum.2024.073. PubMed 39212664.
Backbone
  Vector backbone: pCMV
  Backbone size w/o insert (bp): 4717
  Vector type: Mammalian Expression, CRISPR
  Selectable markers: Blasticidin
Growth in bacteria
  Bacterial resistance: Ampicillin, 100 μg/mL
  Growth temperature: 30°C
  Growth strain: NEB Stable
  Copy number: High Copy
Gene/Insert
  Gene/Insert name: COX8A MTS-3xFLAG-TALE NT-alphaN-ATP6 TALE T2 repeats-TALE CTD-DddAtox 1397N-UGI-ATP5B 3'UTR
  Species: Synthetic
  Insert size (bp): 2929
  Mutation: TALE: Q231R, W232G, S233A
  Promoter: CMV
  Tag / fusion protein: 3xFLAG (N terminal on backbone)
  Cloning method: Golden Gate
  Sequencing primers: 5′ T7; 3′ ACACCCGCCGCGCTTAATGC
Terms and licenses: Academic/Nonprofit Terms; Industry Terms: Not Available to Industry
Depositor comments: 5' Cloning Site: BsmBI (Not Destroyed), 3' Cloning Site: BsmBI (Not Destroyed). Please visit https://www.biorxiv.org/content/10.1101/2024.05.13.593977v1 for bioRxiv preprint.
How to cite: ATP6 alphaDdCBE T2 was a gift from Stephen Ekker (Addgene plasmid # 221961 ; http://n2t.net/addgene:221961 ; RRID:Addgene_221961)
