[The description below was written by a language model from this plasmid's Addgene catalogue record and pLannotate feature annotations shown in this document.]
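Description:
ATP6 alphaDdCBE T2 is a 7.6 kb mammalian expression plasmid built on a pCMV backbone that encodes one arm of a split, TALE-guided mitochondrial cytosine base editor (DdCBE). It is propagated in E. coli through a high-copy ColE1/pUC-type origin with ampicillin resistance (AmpR), and also carries an f1 origin. For selection in mammalian cells, an SV40 promoter drives a blasticidin S deaminase cassette ending in an SV40 polyadenylation signal. An EM7 bacterial promoter sits immediately upstream of the same marker. The short bleomycin-resistance, lac and HIV-1 LTR fragments in the annotation appear to be backbone remnants or weak matches rather than functional parts.

The synthetic insert of about 2.9 kb is transcribed from the CMV enhancer/promoter, with a T7 promoter just upstream of the coding region. It encodes a single fusion protein that starts with the COX8A mitochondrial targeting sequence, which directs import into the matrix, followed by a 3xFLAG epitope for detection. Next come an AvrBs3-type TALE N-terminal domain in the "alphaN" form (Q231R, W232G, S233A), a repeat array targeting site T2 in the mitochondrial ATP6 gene, and the TALE C-terminal domain. The repeat array was inserted by Golden Gate cloning, with BsmBI sites retained, and falls in a region the feature table leaves unannotated. The C-terminal end consists of the 1397N half of the split DddA toxin, a double-stranded DNA cytidine deaminase, and a uracil glycosylase inhibitor (UGI) that protects the deaminated base from excision repair. An ATP5B 3'UTR follows. As with split DddA editors generally, this half is expected to be inactive alone, so the plasmid would be co-expressed with a partner arm carrying the complementary half to install C-to-T edits in mitochondrial DNA at ATP6. The record does not name the partner plasmid.
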