Features (pLannotate 1.2.2; 26 found; start..end, strand, type, name):
     28..80      -  misc_feature   bom (fragment): basis of mobility region from pBR322
    235..614     +  enhancer       CMV enhancer: human cytomegalovirus immediate early enhancer
    615..818     +  promoter       CMV promoter: human cytomegalovirus (CMV) immediate early promoter
    814..847     +  LTR            5' LTR (truncated) (fragment): truncated 5' long terminal repeat (LTR) from HIV-1
    863..881     +  promoter       T7 promoter: promoter for bacteriophage T7 RNA polymerase
    910..993     +  CDS            COX8A (fragment): COX8A_HUMAN - Also known as COX8, COX8L. Experimental evidence at protein level: Swiss-Prot protein existence level 1. Component of the cytochrome c oxidase, the last enzyme in the mitochondrial electron transport chain which drives oxidative phosphorylation. The respiratory chain contains 3 multisubunit complexes succinate dehydrogenase (complex II, CII), ubiquinol- cytochrome c oxidoreductase (cytochrome b-c1 complex, complex III, CIII) and cytochrome c oxidase (complex IV, CIV), that cooperate to transfer electrons derived from NADH and succinate to molecular oxygen, creating an electrochem
    994..1059    +  CDS            3xFLAG: three tandem FLAG® epitope tags, followed by an enterokinase cleavage site
   1072..1578    +  CDS            avrBs3 (fragment): AVRB3_XANEU - Experimental evidence at protein level: Swiss-Prot protein existence level 1. Avirulence protein. Acts as a transcription factor in C.annuum plants. In susceptible plants lacking the Bs3 resistance gene induces expression of a number of genes, including genes homologous to a family of auxin-induced genes, alpha-expansin genes, pectate lyase, anthocyanidin glucoside rhamnosyl transferase and at least one transcription factor, UPA20. Their expression leads to plant hypertrophy in mesophyll cells, probably mainly mediated by UPA20 (PubMed:17962565). In resistant plants induces the h
   2965..3084    +  CDS            avrBs3 (fragment): AVRB3_XANEU - Experimental evidence at protein level: Swiss-Prot protein existence level 1. Avirulence protein. Acts as a transcription factor in C.annuum plants. In susceptible plants lacking the Bs3 resistance gene induces expression of a number of genes, including genes homologous to a family of auxin-induced genes, alpha-expansin genes, pectate lyase, anthocyanidin glucoside rhamnosyl transferase and at least one transcription factor, UPA20. Their expression leads to plant hypertrophy in mesophyll cells, probably mainly mediated by UPA20 (PubMed:17962565). In resistant plants induces the h
   3085..3420    +  CDS            dddA (fragment): DDDA_BURC1 - Experimental evidence at protein level: Swiss-Prot protein existence level 1. Toxic component of a toxin-immunity protein module, which functions as a cellular contact-dependent growth inhibition (CDI) system. CDI modules allow bacteria to communicate with and inhibit the growth of closely related neighboring bacteria in a contact-dependent fashion. Bacteria that have this module inhibit or kill bacteria without it, giving them a growth advantage. Probably specifically inhibited by cognate immunity protein DddI (Probable). The C-terminal 163 residue fragment has double-stranded DN
   3430..3678    +  CDS            UGI: UNGI_BPPB2 - Experimental evidence at protein level: Swiss-Prot protein existence level 1. This protein binds specifically and reversibly to the host uracil-DNA glycosylase, preventing removal of uracil residues from PBS2 DNA by the host uracil-excision repair system. From Bacillus phage PBS2 (Bacteriophage PBS2).
   3836..3857    +  promoter       SV40 promoter (fragment): SV40 enhancer and early promoter
   3878..4306    +  rep_origin     f1 ori (sequence partly withheld): f1 bacteriophage origin of replication; arrow indicates direction of (+) strand synthesis
   4320..4649    +  promoter       SV40 promoter: SV40 enhancer and early promoter
   4697..4744    +  promoter       EM7 promoter: synthetic bacterial promoter&nbsp
   4763..5161    +  CDS            BSD: blasticidin S deaminase; Aspergillus terreus BSD; confers resistance to blasticidin
   5162..5189    +  CDS            BleoR (fragment): antibiotic-binding protein; Sh ble from Streptoalloteichus hindustanus; confers resistance to bleomycin, phleomycin, and Zeocin™
   5199..5324    +  CDS            ble (fragment): BLE_KLEPN - Experimental evidence at protein level: Swiss-Prot protein existence level 1. Binding protein with a strong affinity to the bleomycin family of antibiotics. Binds to CL990; an antimitotic-antibiotic compound. From Klebsiella pneumoniae.
   5319..5440    +  polyA_signal   SV40 poly(A) signal: SV40 polyadenylation signal
   5513..5529    -  protein_bind   lac operator: The lac repressor binds to the lac operator to inhibit transcription in E. coli. This inhibition can be relieved by adding lactose or isopropyl-β-D-thiogalactopyranoside (IPTG). lac repressor encoded by lacI
   5537..5567    -  promoter       lac promoter: promoter for the E. coli lac operon
   5582..5603    -  protein_bind   CAP binding site: CAP binding activates transcription in the presence of cAMP. E. coli catabolite activator protein
   5616..5708    -  CDS            lacI (fragment): lac repressor; lacI; The lac repressor binds to the lac operator to inhibit transcription in E. coli. This inhibition can be relieved by adding lactose or isopropyl-β-D-thiogalactopyranoside (IPTG).
   5891..6479    -  rep_origin     ori: high-copy-number ColE1/pMB1/pBR322/pUC origin of replication
   6650..7510    -  CDS            AmpR: β-lactamase; bla; confers resistance to ampicillin, carbenicillin, and related antibiotics
   7511..7615    -  promoter       AmpR promoter: bla
>Addgene plasmid #221961 | ATP6 alphaDdCBE T2 | addgene full sequence | sequence record 438721 | Addgene NGS Result
GACGGATCGGGAGATCTCCCGATCCCCTATGGTGCACTCTCAGTACAATCTGCTCTGATGCCGCATAGTT
AAGCCAGTATCTGCTCCCTGCTTGTGTGTTGGAGGTCGCTGAGTAGTGCGCGAGCAAAATTTAAGCTACA
ACAAGGCAAGGCTTGACCGACAATTGCATGAAGAATCTGCTTAGGGTTAGGCGTTTTGCGCTGCTTCGCG
ATGTACGGGCCAGATATACGCGTTGACATTGATTATTGACTAGTTATTAATAGTAATCAATTACGGGGTC
ATTAGTTCATAGCCCATATATGGAGTTCCGCGTTACATAACTTACGGTAAATGGCCCGCCTGGCTGACCG
CCCAACGACCCCCGCCCATTGACGTCAATAATGACGTATGTTCCCATAGTAACGCCAATAGGGACTTTCC
ATTGACGTCAATGGGTGGAGTATTTACGGTAAACTGCCCACTTGGCAGTACATCAAGTGTATCATATGCC
AAGTACGCCCCCTATTGACGTCAATGACGGTAAATGGCCCGCCTGGCATTATGCCCAGTACATGACCTTA
TGGGACTTTCCTACTTGGCAGTACATCTACGTATTAGTCATCGCTATTACCATGGTGATGCGGTTTTGGC
AGTACATCAATGGGCGTGGATAGCGGTTTGACTCACGGGGATTTCCAAGTCTCCACCCCATTGACGTCAA
TGGGAGTTTGTTTTGGCACCAAAATCAACGGGACTTTCCAAAATGTCGTAACAACTCCGCCCCATTGACG
CAAATGGGCGGTAGGCGTGTACGGTGGGAGGTCTATATAAGCAGAGCTCTCTGGCTAACTAGAGAACCCA
CTGCTTACTGGCTTATCGAAATTAATACGACTCACTATAGGGAGACCCAAGCTGGCTAGCACCATGGCCT
CCGTTCTGACCCCGCTGCTGCTGCGTGGCCTGACCGGCTCCGCTCGTCGTCTGCCAGTTCCGCGTGCGAA
AATCCATTCCCTGGACTACAAAGACCATGACGGTGATTATAAAGATCATGACATCGATTACAAGGATGAC
GATGACAAGATGGACATCGCGGATCTGCGTACCCTGGGTTACAGCCAGCAGCAGCAGGAGAAGATCAAGC
CAAAGGTGCGCAGCACCGTGGCCCAGCACCATGAAGCTCTGGTGGGTCACGGCTTCACCCACGCGCACAT
CGTGGCTCTGAGCCAGCACCCAGCCGCGCTGGGTACCGTGGCCGTGAAATATCAGGACATGATTGCTGCC
CTGCCAGAGGCTACCCATGAAGCGATTGTGGGTGTGGGCAAGAGAGGAGCCGGTGCTCGTGCGCTGGAGG
CCCTGCTGACCGTGGCCGGTGAACTGCGTGGCCCGCCGCTGCAGCTGGATACCGGCCAGCTGCTGAAAAT
CGCGAAACGTGGCGGTGTGACCGCTGTGGAAGCTGTGCATGCCTGGCGTAATGCTCTGACCGGTGCCCCC
CTGAACCTGACCCCGGACCAAGTGGTGGCTATCGCCAGCCACGATGGCGGCAAGCAAGCGCTCGAAACGG
TGCAGCGGCTGTTGCCGGTGCTGTGCCAGGACCATGGCCTGACCCCGGACCAAGTGGTGGCTATCGCCAG
CAACATTGGCGGCAAGCAAGCGCTCGAAACGGTGCAGCGGCTGTTGCCGGTGCTGTGCCAGGACCATGGC
CTGACCCCGGACCAAGTGGTGGCTATCGCCAGCAACATTGGCGGCAAGCAAGCGCTCGAAACGGTGCAGC
GGCTGTTGCCGGTGCTGTGCCAGGACCATGGCCTGACCCCGGACCAAGTGGTGGCTATCGCCAGCAACGG
TGGCGGCAAGCAAGCGCTCGAAACGGTGCAGCGGCTGTTGCCGGTGCTGTGCCAGGACCATGGCCTGACC
CCGGACCAAGTGGTGGCTATCGCCAGCAACATTGGCGGCAAGCAAGCGCTCGAAACGGTGCAGCGGCTGT
TGCCGGTGCTGTGCCAGGACCATGGCCTGACCCCGGACCAAGTGGTGGCTATCGCCAGCAACAATGGCGG
CAAGCAAGCGCTCGAAACGGTGCAGCGGCTGTTGCCGGTGCTGTGCCAGGACCATGGCCTGACCCCGGAC
CAAGTGGTGGCTATCGCCAGCAACATTGGCGGCAAGCAAGCGCTCGAAACGGTGCAGCGGCTGTTGCCGG
TGCTGTGCCAGGACCATGGCCTCACACCCGATCAGGTCGTGGCTATCGCCAGCAACAATGGCGGCAAGCA
AGCGCTCGAAACGGTGCAGCGGCTGTTGCCGGTGCTGTGCCAGGACCATGGCCTGACCCCGGACCAAGTG
GTGGCTATCGCCAGCAACAATGGCGGCAAGCAAGCGCTCGAAACGGTGCAGCGGCTGTTGCCGGTGCTGT
GCCAGGACCATGGCCTGACCCCGGACCAAGTGGTGGCTATCGCCAGCAACAATGGCGGCAAGCAAGCGCT
CGAAACGGTGCAGCGGCTGTTGCCGGTGCTGTGCCAGGACCATGGCCTGACCCCGGACCAAGTGGTGGCT
ATCGCCAGCAACAATGGCGGCAAGCAAGCGCTCGAAACGGTGCAGCGGCTGTTGCCGGTGCTGTGCCAGG
ACCATGGCCTGACCCCGGACCAAGTGGTGGCTATCGCCAGCAACAATGGCGGCAAGCAAGCGCTCGAAAC
GGTGCAGCGGCTGTTGCCGGTGCTGTGCCAGGACCATGGCCTGACCCCGGACCAAGTGGTGGCTATCGCC
AGCAACATTGGCGGCAAGCAAGCGCTCGAAACGGTGCAGCGGCTGTTGCCGGTGCTGTGCCAGGACCATG
GCCTGACCCCGGACCAAGTGGTGGCTATCGCCAGCAACATTGGCGGCAAGCAAGCGCTCGAAACGGTGCA
GCGGCTGTTGCCGGTGCTGTGCCAGGACCATGGCCTGACCCCGGACCAAGTGGTGGCTATCGCCAGCAAC
ATTGGCGGCAAGCAAGCGCTCGAAAGCATTGTGGCCCAGCTGAGCCGGCCTGATCCGGCGTTGGCCGCGT
TGACCAACGATCACCTGGTGGCCCTGGCCTGCCTGGGCGGTCGTCCGGCCCTGGATGCGGTGAAGAAAGG
CCTGGGTGGATCCGGCAGCTACGCCCTGGGTCCGTATCAGATTAGCGCCCCGCAGCTGCCAGCTTACAAT
GGTCAGACCGTGGGTACCTTCTACTATGTGAACGACGCGGGCGGTCTGGAGAGCAAGGTGTTTAGCAGCG
GCGGTCCAACCCCGTACCCAAACTATGCCAATGCCGGTCATGTGGAGGGTCAGAGCGCCCTGTTCATGCG
TGATAACGGCATCAGCGAGGGTCTGGTGTTCCACAACAACCCGGAAGGCACCTGCGGTTTTTGCGTGAAC
ATGACCGAGACCCTGCTGCCGGAAAACGCGAAAATGACCGTGGTGCCGCCGGAAGGTTCTGGCGGCTCAA
CTAATCTGAGCGACATCATTGAGAAGGAGACTGGGAAACAGCTGGTCATTCAGGAGTCCATCCTGATGCT
GCCTGAGGAGGTGGAGGAAGTGATCGGCAACAAGCCAGAGTCTGACATCCTGGTGCACACCGCCTACGAC
GAGTCCACAGATGAGAATGTGATGCTGCTGACCTCTGACGCCCCCGAGTATAAGCCTTGGGCCCTGGTCA
TCCAGGATTCTAACGGCGAGAATAAGATCAAGATGCTGTGATAAGGGGTCTTTGTCCTCTGTACTGTCTC
TCTCCTTGCCCCTAACCCAAAAAGCTTCATTTTTCTGTGTAGGCTGCACAAGAGCCTTGATTGAAGATAT
ATTCTTTCTGAACAGTATTTAAGGTTTCCAATAAAATGTACACCCCTCAGAACTTCTGAGGCGGAAAGAA
CCAGCTGGGGCTCTAGGGGGTATCCCC
[124 nt withheld, positions 3878-4001]
C
[91 nt withheld, positions 4003-4093]
A
[49 nt withheld, positions 4095-4143]
CCTTTGACGTTGGAGTCCACGTTCTTT
[37 nt withheld, positions 4171-4207]
ACCCTATCTCGGTCTATTCTTTTGATTTATAAGGGATTTTGCCGATTTCGGCCTATTGGTTAAAAAATGA
GCTGATTTAACAAAAATTTAACGCGAATTAATTCTGTGGAATGTGTGTCAGTTAGGGTGTGGAAAGTCCC
CAGGCTCCCCAGCAGGCAGAAGTATGCAAAGCATGCATCTCAATTAGTCAGCAACCAGGTGTGGAAAGTC
CCCAGGCTCCCCAGCAGGCAGAAGTATGCAAAGCATGCATCTCAATTAGTCAGCAACCATAGTCCCGCCC
CTAACTCCGCCCATCCCGCCCCTAACTCCGCCCAGTTCCGCCCATTCTCCGCCCCATGGCTGACTAATTT
TTTTTATTTATGCAGAGGCCGAGGCCGCCTCTGCCTCTGAGCTATTCCAGAAGTAGTGAGGAGGCTTTTT
TGGAGGCCTAGGCTTTTGCAAAAAGCTCCCGGGAGCTTGTATATCCATTTTCGGATCTGATCAGCACGTG
TTGACAATTAATCATCGGCATAGTATATCGGCATAGTATAATACGACAAGGTGAGGAACTAAACCATGGC
CAAGCCTTTGTCTCAAGAAGAATCCACCCTCATTGAAAGAGCAACGGCTACAATCAACAGCATCCCCATC
TCTGAAGACTACAGCGTCGCCAGCGCAGCTCTCTCTAGCGACGGCCGCATCTTCACTGGTGTCAATGTAT
ATCATTTTACTGGGGGACCTTGTGCAGAACTCGTGGTGCTGGGCACTGCTGCTGCTGCGGCAGCTGGCAA
CCTGACTTGTATCGTCGCGATCGGAAATGAGAACAGGGGCATCTTGAGCCCCTGCGGACGGTGCCGACAG
GTGCTTCTCGATCTGCATCCTGGGATCAAAGCCATAGTGAAGGACAGTGATGGACAGCCGACGGCAGTTG
GGATTCGTGAATTGCTGCCCTCTGGTTATGTGTGGGAGGGCTAAGCACTTCGTGGCCGAGGAGCAGGACT
GACACGTGCTACGAGATTTCGATTCCACCGCCGCCTTCTATGAAAGGTTGGGCTTCGGAATCGTTTTCCG
GGACGCCGGCTGGATGATCCTCCAGCGCGGGGATCTCATGCTGGAGTTCTTCGCCCACCCCAACTTGTTT
ATTGCAGCTTATAATGGTTACAAATAAAGCAATAGCATCACAAATTTCACAAATAAAGCATTTTTTTCAC
TGCATTCTAGTTGTGGTTTGTCCAAACTCATCAATGTATCTTATCATGTCTGTATACCGTCGACCTCTAG
CTAGAGCTTGGCGTAATCATGGTCATAGCTGTTTCCTGTGTGAAATTGTTATCCGCTCACAATTCCACAC
AACATACGAGCCGGAAGCATAAAGTGTAAAGCCTGGGGTGCCTAATGAGTGAGCTAACTCACATTAATTG
CGTTGCGCTCACTGCCCGCTTTCCAGTCGGGAAACCTGTCGTGCCAGCTGCATTAATGAATCGGCCAACG
CGCGGGGAGAGGCGGTTTGCGTATTGGGCGCTCTTCCGCTTCCTCGCTCACTGACTCGCTGCGCTCGGTC
GTTCGGCTGCGGCGAGCGGTATCAGCTCACTCAAAGGCGGTAATACGGTTATCCACAGAATCAGGGGATA
ACGCAGGAAAGAACATGTGAGCAAAAGGCCAGCAAAAGGCCAGGAACCGTAAAAAGGCCGCGTTGCTGGC
GTTTTTCCATAGGCTCCGCCCCCCTGACGAGCATCACAAAAATCGACGCTCAAGTCAGAGGTGGCGAAAC
CCGACAGGACTATAAAGATACCAGGCGTTTCCCCCTGGAAGCTCCCTCGTGCGCTCTCCTGTTCCGACCC
TGCCGCTTACCGGATACCTGTCCGCCTTTCTCCCTTCGGGAAGCGTGGCGCTTTCTCATAGCTCACGCTG
TAGGTATCTCAGTTCGGTGTAGGTCGTTCGCTCCAAGCTGGGCTGTGTGCACGAACCCCCCGTTCAGCCC
GACCGCTGCGCCTTATCCGGTAACTATCGTCTTGAGTCCAACCCGGTAAGACACGACTTATCGCCACTGG
CAGCAGCCACTGGTAACAGGATTAGCAGAGCGAGGTATGTAGGCGGTGCTACAGAGTTCTTGAAGTGGTG
GCCTAACTACGGCTACACTAGAAGAACAGTATTTGGTATCTGCGCTCTGCTGAAGCCAGTTACCTTCGGA
AAAAGAGTTGGTAGCTCTTGATCCGGCAAACAAACCACCGCTGGTAGCGGTGGTTTTTTTGTTTGCAAGC
AGCAGATTACGCGCAGAAAAAAAGGATCTCAAGAAGATCCTTTGATCTTTTCTACGGGGTCTGACGCTCA
GTGGAACGAAAACTCACGTTAAGGGATTTTGGTCATGAGATTATCAAAAAGGATCTTCACCTAGATCCTT
TTAAATTAAAAATGAAGTTTTAAATCAATCTAAAGTATATATGAGTAAACTTGGTCTGACAGTTACCAAT
GTTTAATCAGTGAGGCACCTATCTCAGCGATCTGTCTATTTCGTTCATCCATAGTTGCCTGACTCCCCGT
CGTGTAGATAACTACGATACGGGAGGGCTTACCATCTGGCCCCAGTGCTGCAATGATACCGCGAGACCCA
CGCTCACCGGCTCCAGATTTATCAGCAATAAACCAGCCAGCCGGAAGGGCCGAGCGCAGAAGTGGTCCTG
CAACTTTATCCGCCTCCATCCAGTCTATTAATTGTTGCCGGGAAGCTAGAGTAAGTAGTTCGCCAGTTAA
TAGTTTGCGCAACGTTGTTGCCATTGCTACAGGCATCGTGGTGTCACGCTCGTCGTTTGGTATGGCTTCA
TTCAGCTCCGGTTCCCAACGATCAAGGCGAGTTACATGATCCCCCATGTTGTGCAAAAAAGCGGTTAGCT
CCTTCGGTCCTCCGATCGTTGTCAGAAGTAAGTTGGCCGCAGTGTTATCACTCATGGTTATGGCAGCACT
GCATAATTCTCTTACTGTCATGCCATCCGTAAGATGCTTTTCTGTGACTGGTGAGTACTCAACCAAGTCA
TTCTGAGAATAGTGTATGCGGCGACCGAGTTGCTCTTGCCCGGCGTCAATACGGGATAATACCGCGCCAC
ATAGCAGAACTTTAAAAGTGCTCATCATTGGAAAACGTTCTTCGGGGCGAAAACTCTCAAGGATCTTACC
GCTGTTGAGATCCAGTTCGATGTAACCCACTCGTGCACCCAACTGATCTTCAGCATCTTTTACTTTCACC
AGCGTTTCTGGGTGAGCAAAAACAGGAAGGCAAAATGCCGCAAAAAAGGGAATAAGGGCGACACGGAAAT
GTTGAATACTCATACTCTTCCTTTTTCAATATTATTGAAGCATTTATCAGGGTTATTGTCTCATGAGCGG
ATACATATTTGAATGTATTTAGAAAAATAAACAAATAGGGGTTCCGCGCACATTTCCCCGAAAAGTGCCA
CCTGACGTC
