>Addgene plasmid #221961 | ATP6 alphaDdCBE T2 | depositor partial sequence | sequence record 434629 | Partial
ATGGCCTCCGTTCTGACCCCGCTGCTGCTGCGTGGCCTGACCGGCTCCGCTCGTCGTCTGCCAGTTCCGC
GTGCGAAAATCCATTCCCTGGACTACAAAGACCATGACGGTGATTATAAAGATCATGACATCGATTACAA
GGATGACGATGACAAGATGGACATCGCGGATCTGCGTACCCTGGGTTACAGCCAGCAGCAGCAGGAGAAG
ATCAAGCCAAAGGTGCGCAGCACCGTGGCCCAGCACCATGAAGCTCTGGTGGGTCACGGCTTCACCCACG
CGCACATCGTGGCTCTGAGCCAGCACCCAGCCGCGCTGGGTACCGTGGCCGTGAAATATCAGGACATGAT
TGCTGCCCTGCCAGAGGCTACCCATGAAGCGATTGTGGGTGTGGGCAAGAGAGGAGCCGGTGCTCGTGCG
CTGGAGGCCCTGCTGACCGTGGCCGGTGAACTGCGTGGCCCGCCGCTGCAGCTGGATACCGGCCAGCTGC
TGAAAATCGCGAAACGTGGCGGTGTGACCGCTGTGGAAGCTGTGCATGCCTGGCGTAATGCTCTGACCGG
TGCCCCCCTGAACCTGACCCCGGACCAAGTGGTGGCTATCGCCAGCCACGATGGCGGCAAGCAAGCGCTC
GAAACGGTGCAGCGGCTGTTGCCGGTGCTGTGCCAGGACCATGGCCTGACCCCGGACCAAGTGGTGGCTA
TCGCCAGCAACATTGGCGGCAAGCAAGCGCTCGAAACGGTGCAGCGGCTGTTGCCGGTGCTGTGCCAGGA
CCATGGCCTGACCCCGGACCAAGTGGTGGCTATCGCCAGCAACATTGGCGGCAAGCAAGCGCTCGAAACG
GTGCAGCGGCTGTTGCCGGTGCTGTGCCAGGACCATGGCCTGACCCCGGACCAAGTGGTGGCTATCGCCA
GCAACGGTGGCGGCAAGCAAGCGCTCGAAACGGTGCAGCGGCTGTTGCCGGTGCTGTGCCAGGACCATGG
CCTGACCCCGGACCAAGTGGTGGCTATCGCCAGCAACATTGGCGGCAAGCAAGCGCTCGAAACGGTGCAG
CGGCTGTTGCCGGTGCTGTGCCAGGACCATGGCCTGACCCCGGACCAAGTGGTGGCTATCGCCAGCAACA
ATGGCGGCAAGCAAGCGCTCGAAACGGTGCAGCGGCTGTTGCCGGTGCTGTGCCAGGACCATGGCCTGAC
CCCGGACCAAGTGGTGGCTATCGCCAGCAACATTGGCGGCAAGCAAGCGCTCGAAACGGTGCAGCGGCTG
TTGCCGGTGCTGTGCCAGGACCATGGCCTCACACCCGATCAGGTCGTGGCTATCGCCAGCAACAATGGCG
GCAAGCAAGCGCTCGAAACGGTGCAGCGGCTGTTGCCGGTGCTGTGCCAGGACCATGGCCTGACCCCGGA
CCAAGTGGTGGCTATCGCCAGCAACAATGGCGGCAAGCAAGCGCTCGAAACGGTGCAGCGGCTGTTGCCG
GTGCTGTGCCAGGACCATGGCCTGACCCCGGACCAAGTGGTGGCTATCGCCAGCAACAATGGCGGCAAGC
AAGCGCTCGAAACGGTGCAGCGGCTGTTGCCGGTGCTGTGCCAGGACCATGGCCTGACCCCGGACCAAGT
GGTGGCTATCGCCAGCAACAATGGCGGCAAGCAAGCGCTCGAAACGGTGCAGCGGCTGTTGCCGGTGCTG
TGCCAGGACCATGGCCTGACCCCGGACCAAGTGGTGGCTATCGCCAGCAACAATGGCGGCAAGCAAGCGC
TCGAAACGGTGCAGCGGCTGTTGCCGGTGCTGTGCCAGGACCATGGCCTGACCCCGGACCAAGTGGTGGC
TATCGCCAGCAACATTGGCGGCAAGCAAGCGCTCGAAACGGTGCAGCGGCTGTTGCCGGTGCTGTGCCAG
GACCATGGCCTGACCCCGGACCAAGTGGTGGCTATCGCCAGCAACATTGGCGGCAAGCAAGCGCTCGAAA
CGGTGCAGCGGCTGTTGCCGGTGCTGTGCCAGGACCATGGCCTGACCCCGGACCAAGTGGTGGCTATCGC
CAGCAACATTGGCGGCAAGCAAGCGCTCGAAAGCATTGTGGCCCAGCTGAGCCGGCCTGATCCGGCGTTG
GCCGCGTTGACCAACGATCACCTGGTGGCCCTGGCCTGCCTGGGCGGTCGTCCGGCCCTGGATGCGGTGA
AGAAAGGCCTGGGTGGATCCGGCAGCTACGCCCTGGGTCCGTATCAGATTAGCGCCCCGCAGCTGCCAGC
TTACAATGGTCAGACCGTGGGTACCTTCTACTATGTGAACGACGCGGGCGGTCTGGAGAGCAAGGTGTTT
AGCAGCGGCGGTCCAACCCCGTACCCAAACTATGCCAATGCCGGTCATGTGGAGGGTCAGAGCGCCCTGT
TCATGCGTGATAACGGCATCAGCGAGGGTCTGGTGTTCCACAACAACCCGGAAGGCACCTGCGGTTTTTG
CGTGAACATGACCGAGACCCTGCTGCCGGAAAACGCGAAAATGACCGTGGTGCCGCCGGAAGGTTCTGGC
GGCTCAACTAATCTGAGCGACATCATTGAGAAGGAGACTGGGAAACAGCTGGTCATTCAGGAGTCCATCC
TGATGCTGCCTGAGGAGGTGGAGGAAGTGATCGGCAACAAGCCAGAGTCTGACATCCTGGTGCACACCGC
CTACGACGAGTCCACAGATGAGAATGTGATGCTGCTGACCTCTGACGCCCCCGAGTATAAGCCTTGGGCC
CTGGTCATCCAGGATTCTAACGGCGAGAATAAGATCAAGATGCTGTGATAAGGGGTCTTTGTCCTCTGTA
CTGTCTCTCTCCTTGCCCCTAACCCAAAAAGCTTCATTTTTCTGTGTAGGCTGCACAAGAGCCTTGATTG
AAGATATATTCTTTCTGAACAGTATTTAAGGTTTCCAATAAAATGTACACCCCTCAGAA
